>Addgene plasmid #47256 | TAL3537 | depositor partial sequence | sequence record 67343 | Insert sequence
ATGGACTACAAAGACCATGACGGTGATTATAAAGATCATGACATCGATTACAAGGATGACGATGACAAGA
TGGCCCCCAAGAAGAAGAGGAAGGTGGGCATTCACCGCGGGGTACCTATGGTGGACTTGAGGACACTCGG
TTATTCGCAACAGCAACAGGAGAAAATCAAGCCTAAGGTCAGGAGCACCGTCGCGCAACACCACGAGGCG
CTTGTGGGGCATGGCTTCACTCATGCGCATATTGTCGCGCTTTCACAGCACCCTGCGGCGCTTGGGACGG
TGGCTGTCAAATACCAAGATATGATTGCGGCCCTGCCCGAAGCCACGCACGAGGCAATTGTAGGGGTCGG
TAAACAGTGGTCGGGAGCGCGAGCACTTGAGGCGCTGCTGACTGTGGCGGGTGAGCTTAGGGGGCCTCCG
CTCCAGCTCGACACCGGGCAGCTGCTGAAGATCGCGAAGAGAGGGGGAGTAACAGCGGTAGAGGCAGTGC
ACGCCTGGCGCAATGCGCTCACCGGGGCCCCCTTGAACCTGACCCCAGACCAGGTAGTCGCAATCGCGTC
ACATGACGGGGGAAAGCAAGCCCTGGAAACCGTGCAAAGGTTGTTGCCGGTCCTTTGTCAAGACCACGGC
CTTACACCGGAGCAAGTCGTGGCCATTGCAAGCAACATCGGTGGCAAACAGGCTCTTGAGACGGTTCAGA
GACTTCTCCCAGTTCTCTGTCAAGCCCACGGGCTGACTCCCGATCAAGTTGTAGCGATTGCGAATAACAA
TGGAGGGAAACAAGCATTGGAGACTGTCCAACGGCTCCTTCCCGTGTTGTGTCAAGCCCACGGTTTGACG
CCTGCACAAGTGGTCGCCATCGCCAGCCATGATGGCGGTAAGCAGGCGCTGGAAACAGTACAGCGCCTGC
TGCCTGTACTGTGCCAGGATCATGGACTGACCCCAGACCAGGTAGTCGCAATCGCGTCACATGACGGGGG
AAAGCAAGCCCTGGAAACCGTGCAAAGGTTGTTGCCGGTCCTTTGTCAAGACCACGGCCTTACACCGGAG
CAAGTCGTGGCCATTGCAAGCAATGGGGGTGGCAAACAGGCTCTTGAGACGGTTCAGAGACTTCTCCCAG
TTCTCTGTCAAGCCCACGGGCTGACTCCCGATCAAGTTGTAGCGATTGCGTCGCATGACGGAGGGAAACA
AGCATTGGAGACTGTCCAACGGCTCCTTCCCGTGTTGTGTCAAGCCCACGGTTTGACGCCTGCACAAGTG
GTCGCCATCGCCAGCCATGATGGCGGTAAGCAGGCGCTGGAAACAGTACAGCGCCTGCTGCCTGTACTGT
GCCAGGATCATGGACTGACCCCAGACCAGGTAGTCGCAATCGCGTCGAACATTGGGGGAAAGCAAGCCCT
GGAAACCGTGCAAAGGTTGTTGCCGGTCCTTTGTCAAGACCACGGCCTTACACCGGAGCAAGTCGTGGCC
ATTGCAAATAATAACGGTGGCAAACAGGCTCTTGAGACGGTTCAGAGACTTCTCCCAGTTCTCTGTCAAG
CCCACGGGCTGACTCCCGATCAAGTTGTAGCGATTGCGAATAACAATGGAGGGAAACAAGCATTGGAGAC
TGTCCAACGGCTCCTTCCCGTGTTGTGTCAAGCCCACGGTTTGACGCCTGCACAAGTGGTCGCCATCGCC
TCGAATGGCGGCGGTAAGCAGGCGCTGGAAACAGTACAGCGCCTGCTGCCTGTACTGTGCCAGGATCATG
GACTGACCCCAGACCAGGTAGTCGCAATCGCGAACAATAATGGGGGAAAGCAAGCCCTGGAAACCGTGCA
AAGGTTGTTGCCGGTCCTTTGTCAAGACCACGGCCTTACACCGGAGCAAGTCGTGGCCATTGCATCCCAC
GACGGTGGCAAACAGGCTCTTGAGACGGTTCAGAGACTTCTCCCAGTTCTCTGTCAAGCCCACGGGCTGA
CTCCCGATCAAGTTGTAGCGATTGCGTCCAACGGTGGAGGGAAACAAGCATTGGAGACTGTCCAACGGCT
CCTTCCCGTGTTGTGTCAAGCCCACGGTTTGACGCCTGCACAAGTGGTCGCCATCGCCAACAACAACGGC
GGTAAGCAGGCGCTGGAAACAGTACAGCGCCTGCTGCCTGTACTGTGCCAGGATCATGGACTGACACCCG
AACAGGTGGTCGCCATTGCTTCTAACATCGGAGGACGGCCAGCCTTGGAG
