>Addgene plasmid #47256 | TAL3537 | addgene partial sequence | sequence record 69215 | JDS-TALEN-F 5'-TAGGGGTCGGTAAACAGTGG-3'
TGTGGCGGGTGAGCTTAGGGGGCCTCCGCTCCAGCTCGACACCGGGCAGCTGCTGAAGATCGCGAAGAGA
GGGGGAGTAACAGCGGTAGAGGCAGTGCACGCCTGGCGCAATGCGCTCACCGGGGCCCCCTTGAACCTGA
CCCCAGACCAGGTAGTCGCAATCGCGTCACATGACGGGGGAAAGCAAGCCCTGGAAACCGTGCAAAGGTT
GTTGCCGGTCCTTTGTCAAGACCACGGCCTTACACCGGAGCAAGTCGTGGCCATTGCAAGCAACATCGGT
GGCAAACAGGCTCTTGAGACGGTTCAGAGACTTCTCCCAGTTCTCTGTCAAGCCCACGGGCTGACTCCCG
ATCAAGTTGTAGCGATTGCGAATAACAATGGAGGGAAACAAGCATTGGAGACTGTCCAACGGCTCCTTCC
CGTGTTGTGTCAAGCCCACGGTTTGACGCCTGCACAAGTGGTCGCCATCGCCAGCCATGATGGCGGTAAG
CAGGCGCTGGAAACAGTACAGCGCCTGCTGCCTGTACTGTGCCAGGATCATGGACTGACCCCAGACCAGG
TAGTCGCAATCGCGTCACATGACGGGGGAAAGCAAGCCCTGGAAACCGTGCAAAGGTTGTTGCCGGTCCT
TTGTCAAGACCACGGCCTTACACCGGAGCAAGTCGTGGCCATTGCAAGCAATGGGGGTGGCAAACAGGCT
CTTGAGACGGTTCAGAGACTTCTCCCAGTTCTCTGTCAAGCCCACGGGCTGACTCCCGATCAAGTTGTAG
CGATTGCGTCGCATGACGGAGGGAAACAAGCATTGGAGACTGTCCAACGGCTCCTTCCCGTGTTGTGTCA
AGCCCACGGTTTGACGCCTGCACA
