[The description below was written by a language model from this plasmid's Addgene catalogue record.]
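Description:
TAL3537 is a TALEN expression plasmid built on the JDS70 backbone (about 6.4 kb without insert), a vector catalogued as both mammalian expression and T7. It is maintained in E. coli as a high-copy plasmid under ampicillin selection. No feature table accompanies the record, so the replication origin and other backbone elements are not itemised.

The insert, roughly 1.4 kb, is an engineered TAL effector repeat array named ZebrafishCommunity-sdccag8-right. It is designed to bind a defined site in the zebrafish (D. rerio) sdccag8 gene and serves as the "right" half of a nuclease pair. The array was cloned into the backbone through BsmBI sites that were destroyed in the process. This places it in frame with elements supplied by the backbone: an N-terminal 3X FLAG tag for detection and a C-terminal wild-type FokI nuclease domain.

Because FokI cleaves only as a dimer, this monomer is meant to be used with a partner "left" TALEN that binds the opposite strand nearby. The two FokI domains then dimerise over the spacer and introduce a double-strand break. Error-prone repair of that break can produce indel mutations that disrupt the gene.

Expression is driven by the CMV promoter in mammalian cells. The T7 designation indicates a T7 promoter, a part generally used for in vitro transcription of mRNA, which would suit embryo microinjection, although the record does not describe this step. The associated publication concerns targeted gene disruption in somatic zebrafish cells using engineered TALENs. The depositor recommends verifying the plasmid by diagnostic restriction digest before use.
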