Addgene plasmid #47256: TAL3537
Depositing lab: Keith Joung. Depositing organization: Massachusetts General Hospital. Publication: Targeted gene disruption in somatic zebrafish cells using engineered TALENs. Sander JD, Cade L, Khayter C, Reyon D, Peterson RT, Joung JK, Yeh JR. Nat Biotechnol. 2011 Aug 5;29(8):697-8. doi: 10.1038/nbt.1934. PubMed 21822241.
Backbone
  Vector backbone: JDS70
  Backbone manufacturer: Addgene plasmid #32285
  Backbone size w/o insert (bp): 6447
  Vector type: Mammalian Expression ; T7
Growth in bacteria
  Bacterial resistance: Ampicillin, 100 μg/mL
  Growth temperature: 37°C
  Growth strain: XL1 Blue
  Copy number: High Copy
Gene/Insert
  Gene/Insert name: ZebrafishCommunity-sdccag8-right (alt name: sdccag8)
  Species: D. rerio (zebrafish)
  Insert size (bp): 1430
  Entrez Gene: LOC556980
  Promoter: CMV
  Tag / fusion protein: 3X Flag (N terminal on backbone); WT FOKI (C terminal on backbone)
  Cloning method: Restriction Enzyme; 5′ cloning site BsmBI (destroyed during cloning); 3′ cloning site BsmBI (destroyed during cloning)
  Sequencing primers: 5′ CMV-F; 3′ BGH-rev
Terms and licenses: Academic/Nonprofit Terms; Industry Terms: Not Available to Industry
Depositor comments: Target binding site: TCAGCCTCCAGGTGCTGA It is strongly recommended that users perform a diagnostic digest to verify this plasmid prior to use. For example, a double digest of the plasmid with BamHI and KpnI should result in two bands at 2.3kb and 5.8kb.
How to cite: TAL3537 was a gift from Keith Joung (Addgene plasmid # 47256 ; http://n2t.net/addgene:47256 ; RRID:Addgene_47256)
